>Addgene plasmid #235934 | pME_Cp_0_5b_001_psbA_3'UTR_Cr | addgene full sequence | sequence record 471507 | Addgene NGS Result
TCGTCAGGGGGGCGGAGCCTGTGGAAAAACGCCAGCAACGCGGCCTTTTTACGGTTCCTGGCCTTTTGCT
GGCCTTTTGCTCACATGTTCTTTCCTGCGTTATCCCCTGATTCTGTGGATAACCGTATTACCGCCTTTGA
GTGAGCTGATACCGCTCGCCGCAGCCGAACGACCGAGCGCAGCGAGTCAGTGAGCGAGGAAGCCTGCATA
ACGCGAAGTAATCTTTTCGGTTTTAAAGAAAAAGGGCAGGGTGGTGACACCTTGCCCTTTTTTGCCGGAC
TGCAGCGGCCGCTACTAGTCGCGATGAGTGGTCTCAAGCGCTGCCAACTGCCTATGGTAGCTATTAAGTA
TATATATATGAAAAGTGTGTATAAACTAAAATAAACCAGGTATGGTTAACCAGATTTATTTTAGTTTAAA
AAAAAATTACCCGAGACCACTCATCGCTCTAGAAGCGGCCGCGAATTCCAGAAATCATCCTTAGCGAAAG
CTAAGGATTTTTTTTATCTGAAATTCTGCCTCGTGATACGCCTATTTTTATAGGTTAATGTCATGATAAT
AATGGTTTCTTAGACGTCAGGTGGCACTCGAGTTGATCGGGCACGTAAGAGGTTCCAACTTTCACCATAA
TGAAATAAGATCACTACCGGGCGTATTTTTTGAGTTATCGAGATTTTCAGGAGCTAAGGAAGCTAAAATG
GAGAAAAAAATCACTGGATATACCACCGTTGATATATCCCAATGGCATCGTAAAGAACATTTTGAGGCAT
TTCAGTCAGTTGCTCAATGTACCTATAACCAGACCGTTCAGCTGGATATTACGGCCTTTTTAAAGACCGT
AAAGAAAAATAAGCACAAGTTTTATCCGGCCTTTATTCACATTCTTGCCCGCCTGATGAATGCTCATCCG
GAATTTCGTATGGCAATGAAAGACGGTGAGCTGGTGATATGGGATAGTGTTCACCCTTGTTACACCGTTT
TCCATGAGCAAACTGAAACGTTTTCATCACTCTGGAGTGAATACCACGACGATTTCCGGCAGTTTCTACA
CATATATTCGCAAGATGTGGCGTGTTACGGTGAAAACCTGGCCTATTTCCCTAAAGGGTTTATTGAGAAT
ATGTTTTTCGTATCAGCCAATCCCTGGGTGAGTTTCACCAGTTTTGATTTAAACGTGGCCAATATGGACA
ACTTCTTCGCCCCCGTTTTCACCATGGGCAAATATTATACGCAAGGCGACAAGGTGCTGATGCCGCTGGC
GATTCAGGTTCATCATGCCGTTTGTGATGGCTTCCATGTCGGCAGAATGCTTAATGAATTACAACAGTAC
TGCGACGAGTGGCAGGGCGGGGCGTAATTTGATATCGAGCTCGCTTGGACTCCTGTTGATAGATCCAGTA
ATGACCTCAGAACTCCATCTGGATTTGTTCAGAACGCTCGGTTGCCGCCGGGCGTTTTTTATTGGTGAGA
ATCCAAGCCTCGAGCTGTCAGACCAAGTTTACTCATATATACTTTAGATTGATTTAAAACTTCATTTTTA
ATTTAAAAGGATCTAGGTGAAGATCCTTTTTGATAATCTCATGACCAAAATCCCTTAACGTGAGTTTTCG
TTCCACTGAGCGTCAGACCCCGTAGAAAAGATCAAAGGATCTTCTTGAGATCCTTTTTTTCTGCGCGTAA
TCTGCTGCTTGCAAACAAAAAAACCACCGCTACCAGCGGTGGTTTGTTTGCCGGATCAAGAGCTACCAAC
TCTTTTTCCGAAGGTAACTGGCTTCAGCAGAGCGCAGATACCAAATACTGTTCTTCTAGTGTAGCCGTAG
TTAGGCCACCACTTCAAGAACTCTGTAGCACCGCCTACATACCTCGCTCTGCTAATCCTGTTACCAGTGG
CTGCTGCCAGTGGCGATAAGTCGTGTCTTACCGGGTTGGACTCAAGACGATAGTTACCGGATAAGGCGCA
GCGGTCGGGCTGAACGGGGGGTTCGTGCACACAGCCCAGCTTGGAGCGAACGACCTACACCGAACTGAGA
TACCTACAGCGTGAGCTATGAGAAAGCGCCACGCTTCCCGAAGGGAGAAAGGCGGACAGGTATCCGGTAA
GCGGCAGGGTCGGAACAGGAGAGCGCACGAGGGAGCTTCCAGGGGGAAACGCCTGGTATCTTTATAGTCC
TGTCGGGTTTCGCCACCTCTGACTTGAGCGTCGATTTTTGTGATGC
Features (pLannotate 1.2.2; 9 found; start..end, strand, type, name):
     75..203     +  rep_origin     RSF ori (fragment): Plasmids containing the RSF 1030 origin of replication can be propagated in E. coli cells that contain additional plasmids with compatible origins.
    222..279     -  terminator     his operon terminator: This putative transcriptin terminator from the E. coli his operon has a 2-bp deletion introduced during synthesis. Its efficiency has not been determined.
    280..299     -  misc_feature   BioBrick suffix: universal suffix for all parts
    447..468     -  misc_feature   BioBrick prefix: BioBrick prefix for parts that do not start with "ATG"
    471..514     +  terminator     bacterial terminator: putative bacterial transcription terminator
    600..697     +  promoter       cat promoter: promoter of the E. coli cat gene encoding chloramphenicol acetyltransferase
    698..1354    +  CDS            cat: CAT_ECOLX - Experimental evidence at protein level: Swiss-Prot protein existence level 1. This enzyme is an effector of chloramphenicol resistance in bacteria. From Escherichia coli. This protein is used as a marker in many commonly used cloning vectors, such as pACYC184.
   1378..1472    +  terminator     lambda t0 terminator: transcription terminator from phage lambda
   1655..27      +  rep_origin     ori (across the origin): high-copy-number ColE1/pMB1/pBR322/pUC origin of replication
