[The description below was written by a language model from this plasmid's Addgene catalogue record and pLannotate feature annotations shown in this document.]
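Description:
pME_Cp_0_5b_001_psbA_3'UTR_Cr is a small (about 2.2 kb) synthetic-biology part plasmid carrying the 3' untranslated region of the Chlamydomonas reinhardtii chloroplast gene psbA as a 115 bp insert. It belongs to a modular, high-throughput cloning toolkit for engineering the Chlamydomonas chloroplast. The part was placed into the pME_Cp_UAV_GFP backbone through BsaI sites that were destroyed during cloning, which is characteristic of Golden Gate-type assembly. The backbone name suggests an acceptor vector in which a GFP cassette is replaced by the incoming part, although the record does not say this explicitly. Likewise, the "0" and "5b" in the plasmid name probably denote the part level and position in the toolkit's assembly syntax, but this is not defined in the record.

The plasmid is maintained in E. coli at high copy through a ColE1/pUC-type origin and is selected with chloramphenicol, conferred by a cat gene under its own promoter and followed by the lambda t0 terminator. The annotation also picks up a short fragment resembling the RSF origin, which is unlikely to be a functional second replicon. The feature table does not annotate the insert itself, but it presumably lies in the gap between the BioBrick prefix and suffix sequences. This region is flanked by bacterial terminators (a his operon terminator and a putative bacterial terminator) that insulate it from surrounding transcription. There is no promoter, coding sequence or chloroplast selection marker, so the plasmid is not an expression or transformation vector on its own. It serves as a storage and donor vector, supplying the psbA 3'UTR as a regulatory element to be combined with promoters, 5'UTRs and coding sequences in higher-level chloroplast expression constructs, where 3'UTRs typically contribute to transcript processing and stability.
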