Addgene plasmid #235934: pME_Cp_0_5b_001_psbA_3'UTR_Cr
Purpose: psbA 3'UTR Chlamydomonas reinhardtii
Depositing lab: Tobias Erb. Depositing organization: Max Planck Institute for Terrestrial Microbiology. Publication: A modular high-throughput approach for advancing synthetic biology in the chloroplast of Chlamydomonas. Inckemann RM, Chotel T, Burgis M, Brinkmann CK, Andreas L, Baumann J, Sharma P, Klose M, Barrett J, Ries F, Paczia N, Glatter T, Mackinder LCM, Willmund F, Erb TJ. Nat Plants. 2025 Nov;11(11):2332-2349. doi: 10.1038/s41477-025-02126-2. Epub 2025 Nov 3. PubMed 41184475.
Backbone
  Vector backbone: pME_Cp_UAV_GFP
  Backbone size w/o insert (bp): 2101
  Vector type: Synthetic Biology
Growth in bacteria
  Bacterial resistance: Chloramphenicol, 25 μg/mL
  Growth temperature: 37°C
  Growth strain: DH5alpha
  Copy number: High Copy
Gene/Insert
  Gene/Insert name: psbA 3'UTR
  Species: Chlamydomonas reinhardtii
  Insert size (bp): 115
  Cloning method: Restriction Enzyme; 5′ cloning site BsaI (destroyed during cloning); 3′ cloning site BsaI (destroyed during cloning)
  Sequencing primers: 5′ CGTATCACGAGGCAGAATTTC; 3′ CCTGCATAACGCGAAGTAATC
Terms and licenses: Academic/Nonprofit Terms; Industry Terms: Not Available to Industry
Depositor comments: Please visit https://doi.org/10.1101/2024.05.08.593163 for bioRxiv preprint.
How to cite: pME_Cp_0_5b_001_psbA_3'UTR_Cr was a gift from Tobias Erb (Addgene plasmid # 235934 ; http://n2t.net/addgene:235934 ; RRID:Addgene_235934)
